Addgene plasmid #50850: pHR SFFVp BFP-PIF-SOS2cat
Purpose: Optogenetic Ras activation system; cytoplasmic component
Depositing lab: Wendell Lim. Depositing organization: University of California, San Francisco (UCSF). Publication: Using optogenetics to interrogate the dynamic control of signal transmission by the ras/erk module. Toettcher JE, Weiner OD, Lim WA. Cell. 2013 Dec 5;155(6):1422-34. doi: 10.1016/j.cell.2013.11.004. PubMed 24315106.
Backbone
  Vector backbone: pHR
  Vector type: Lentiviral
Growth in bacteria
  Bacterial resistance: Ampicillin, 100 μg/mL
  Growth temperature: 37°C
  Growth strain: NEB Stable
  Copy number: High Copy
Gene/Insert 1
  Gene/Insert name: SOS2cat
  Species: H. sapiens (human)
  Insert size (bp): 1457
  Mutation: residues 566–1049
  Entrez Gene: SOS2 (a.k.a. NS9, SOS-2)
Gene/Insert 2
  Gene/Insert name: PIF6 1-100
  Species: A. thaliana (mustard weed)
  Insert size (bp): 300
  Tag / fusion protein: TagBFP (N terminal on insert)
Terms and licenses: Academic/Nonprofit Terms; Industry Terms: Not Available to Industry
Depositor comments: The discrepancies between the full sequence and Addgene QC sequence do not affect function.
How to cite: pHR SFFVp BFP-PIF-SOS2cat was a gift from Wendell Lim (Addgene plasmid # 50850 ; http://n2t.net/addgene:50850 ; RRID:Addgene_50850)
