[The description below was written by a language model from this plasmid's Addgene catalogue record and pLannotate feature annotations shown in this document.]
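Description:
pHR SFFVp BFP-PIF-SOS2cat is an HIV-1-based lentiviral transfer plasmid of about 11.5 kb, built on the pHR backbone. It encodes the cytoplasmic component of an optogenetic Ras activation system. In bacteria it is maintained through a high-copy ColE1/pUC-type origin and selected with ampicillin via the AmpR β-lactamase gene. The viral portion contains a 5' LTR annotated as truncated, the Ψ packaging signal with an adjoining gag fragment, the Rev response element, a cPPT/CTS, and a self-inactivating ΔU3 3' LTR. These elements allow the genome to be packaged when helper functions are supplied in trans, then integrated into target cells without LTR-driven transcription. Outside the viral unit, the backbone carries remnants of older vectors, including an SV40 promoter followed by gpt in two adjacent fragments, SV40 small t intron and poly(A) sequences, and fragments of TcR, rop and bom.

The payload is a single fusion open reading frame driven by the spleen focus-forming virus (SFFV) LTR promoter and followed by a WPRE, which enhances transcript expression. From N to C terminus it comprises TagBFP, the first 100 residues of Arabidopsis thaliana PIF6, and the catalytic segment of human SOS2 (residues 566–1049), a guanine nucleotide exchange factor that promotes GDP-to-GTP exchange on Ras. PIF6 is a phytochrome-interacting factor. In systems of this kind, light-controlled binding to a membrane-anchored phytochrome partner recruits the SOS2 catalytic domain to the membrane, where it activates Ras. That partner is not part of this plasmid and would have to be supplied separately. TagBFP allows expression and relocalisation of the fusion to be followed by blue fluorescence. The depositor notes that discrepancies between the full and quality-control sequences do not affect function.
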