Features (pLannotate 1.2.2; 34 found; start..end, strand, type, name):
     92..192     +  CDS            Rev (fragment): human immunodeficiency virus 1 (HIV-1) Rev protein; rev; enhances nuclear export of unspliced and incompletely spliced viral mRNAs
    227..344     +  misc_feature   cPPT/CTS: central polypurine tract and central termination sequence of HIV-1
    381..413     -  misc_feature   MCS (fragment): pBluescript multiple cloning site
    498..906     +  promoter       SFFV promoter: spleen focus-forming virus long terminal repeat (LTR) promoter
    982..1680    +  CDS            TagBFP: TagBFP is a basic (constitutively fluorescent) blue fluorescent protein published in 2008, derived from Entacmaea quadricolor. It is reported to be a very rapidly-maturing monomer with very low acid sensitivity.
   1687..1986    +  CDS            PIF6 (fragment): PIF6_ARATH - Also known as BHLH132, EN111, PIL2. Experimental evidence at protein level: Swiss-Prot protein existence level 1. From Arabidopsis thaliana (Mouse-ear cress).
   2059..3516    +  CDS            SOS2 (fragment): SOS2_HUMAN - Experimental evidence at protein level: Swiss-Prot protein existence level 1. Promotes the exchange of Ras-bound GDP by GTP. From Homo sapiens (Human).
   3568..3598    +  misc_feature   MCS (fragment): pUC18/19 multiple cloning site
   3599..3617    +  misc_feature   MCS (fragment): pBluescript multiple cloning site
   3617..4205    +  misc_feature   WPRE: woodchuck hepatitis virus posttranscriptional regulatory element
   4247..4266    +  misc_feature   cPPT/CTS (fragment): central polypurine tract and central termination sequence of HIV-1
   4268..4501    +  LTR            3' LTR (ΔU3): self-inactivating 3' long terminal repeat (LTR) from HIV-1
   4526..4544    -  promoter       SP6 promoter: promoter for bacteriophage SP6 RNA polymerase
   4772..5051    +  CDS            TcR (fragment): tetracycline efflux protein; tet; confers resistance to tetracycline
   5052..5101    -  misc_feature   bom (fragment): basis of mobility region from pBR322
   5203..5238    -  CDS            rop (fragment): Rop protein, which maintains plasmids at low copy number; rop
   5333..5437    +  promoter       AmpR promoter: bla
   5438..6298    +  CDS            AmpR: β-lactamase; bla; confers resistance to ampicillin, carbenicillin, and related antibiotics
   6469..7057    +  rep_origin     ori: high-copy-number ColE1/pMB1/pBR322/pUC origin of replication
   7240..7296    +  CDS            lacI (fragment): lac repressor; lacI; The lac repressor binds to the lac operator to inhibit transcription in E. coli. This inhibition can be relieved by adding lactose or isopropyl-β-D-thiogalactopyranoside (IPTG).
   7303..7632    +  promoter       SV40 promoter: SV40 enhancer and early promoter
   7832..7951    +  CDS            gpt (fragment): XGPT_ECOLI - Also known as gpp, gxu. Experimental evidence at protein level: Swiss-Prot protein existence level 1. Purine salvage pathway enzyme that catalyzes the transfer of the ribosyl-5-phosphate group from 5-phospho-alpha-D-ribose 1- diphosphate (PRPP) to the N9 position of the 6-oxopurines guanine and xanthine to form the corresponding ribonucleotides GMP (guanosine 5'- monophosphate) and XMP (xanthosine 5'-monophosphate), with the release of PPi. To a lesser extent, also acts on hypoxanthine (PubMed:9100006, PubMed:3886014). Does not ribophosphorylate adenine (PubMed:3886014). From Esch
   7951..8286    +  CDS            gpt (fragment): XGPT_ECOLI - Also known as gpp, gxu. Experimental evidence at protein level: Swiss-Prot protein existence level 1. Purine salvage pathway enzyme that catalyzes the transfer of the ribosyl-5-phosphate group from 5-phospho-alpha-D-ribose 1- diphosphate (PRPP) to the N9 position of the 6-oxopurines guanine and xanthine to form the corresponding ribonucleotides GMP (guanosine 5'- monophosphate) and XMP (xanthosine 5'-monophosphate), with the release of PPi. To a lesser extent, also acts on hypoxanthine (PubMed:9100006, PubMed:3886014). Does not ribophosphorylate adenine (PubMed:3886014). From Esch
   8381..8686    +  CDS            frsA (fragment): FRSA_ECOLI - Also known as yafA. Experimental evidence at protein level: Swiss-Prot protein existence level 1. Catalyzes the hydrolysis of esters (PubMed:15808744). Displays esterase activity toward pNP-butyrate (PubMed:15808744). May stimulate mixed-acid fermentation by acting as a fermentation/respiration switch that down-regulates respiration and up- regulates fermentation rates (PubMed:15169777). From Escherichia coli (strain K12).
   8690..8764    +  CDS            small t antigen (fragment): SV40 (simian virus 40) small t antigen
   8766..8831    +  intron         small t intron: SV40 (simian virus 40) small t antigen intron
   8961..8981    +  CDS            SV40 NLS: nuclear localization signal of SV40 (simian virus 40) large T antigen
   9300..9383    +  CDS            large T antigen (fragment): large T antigen from SV40 (simian virus 40)
   9406..9540    +  polyA_signal   SV40 poly(A) signal: SV40 polyadenylation signal
   9708..10037   +  CDS            nef (fragment): NEF_HV1BR - Experimental evidence at protein level: Swiss-Prot protein existence level 1. Extracellular Nef protein targets CD4(+) T-lymphocytes for apoptosis by interacting with CXCR4 surface receptors (PubMed:14990729). From Human immunodeficiency virus type 1 group M subtype B (isolate BRU/LAI) (HIV-1).
  10085..10342   +  LTR            5' LTR (truncated): truncated 5' long terminal repeat (LTR) from HIV-1
  10389..10514   +  misc_feature   HIV-1 Ψ: packaging signal of human immunodeficiency virus type 1
  10498..10836   +  CDS            HIV-1 gag (fragment): gag protein from human immunodeficiency virus 1; gag
  11006..11239   +  misc_feature   RRE: The Rev response element (RRE) of HIV-1 allows for Rev-dependent mRNA export from the nucleus to the cytoplasm.
>Addgene plasmid #50850 | pHR SFFVp BFP-PIF-SOS2cat | depositor full sequence | sequence record 76298 | pHR SFFVp BFP-PIF-SOS2cat sequence 11524 bps
AGTAGGAGGCTTGGTAGGTTTAAGAATAGTTTTTGCTGTACTTTCTATAGTGAATAGAGTTAGGCAGGGA
TATTCACCATTATCGTTTCAGACCCACCTCCCAACCCCGAGGGGACCCGACAGGCCCGAAGGAATAGAAG
AAGAAGGTGGAGAGAGAGACAGAGACAGATCCATTCGATTAGTGAACGGATCTCGACGGTCGCCAAATGG
CAGTATTCATCCACAATTTTAAAAGAAAAGGGGGGATTGGGGGGTACAGTGCAGGGGAAAGAATAGTAGA
CATAATAGCAACAGACATACAAACTAAAGAATTACAAAAACAAATTACAAAAATTCAAAATTTTCGGGTT
TATTACAGGGACAGCAGAGATCCAGTTTGGATCGATAAGCTTGATATCGAATTCCTGCAGCCCCGATAAA
ATAAAAGATTTTATTTAGTCTCCAGAAAAAGGGGGGAATGAAAGACCCCACCTGTAGGTTATGGCAAGCT
AGCTGCAGTAACGCCATTATTGCAAGGCATGGAAAAATACCAAACCAAGAATAGAGAAGTTCAGATCAAG
GGCGGGTACATGAAAATAGCTAACGTAGGGCCAAACAGGATATCTGCGGTGAGCAGTTTCGGCCCCGGCC
CGGGGCCAAGAACAGATGGTCACCGCAGTTTCGGCCCCGGCCCGAGGCCAAGAGCAGATGGTCCCCAGAT
ATGGCCCAACCCTCAGCAGTTTCTTAAGACCCATCAGATGTTTCCAGGCTCCCCCAAGGACCTGAAATGA
CCCTGCGCCTTATTTGAATTAACCAATCAGCCTGCTTCTCGCTTCTGTTCGCGCGCTTCTGCTTCCCGAG
CTCTATAAAAGAGCTCACAACCCCTCACTCGGCGCGCCAGTCCTCCGACAGACTGAGTCGCCCGGGGGGG
ATCTGGAGCTCTCGAGAATTCTCACGCGTCAAGTGGAGCAAGGCAGGTGGACAGTGGATCCGCTTGGTAC
CATGAGCGAGCTGATTAAGGAGAACATGCACATGAAGCTGTACATGGAGGGCACCGTGGACAACCATCAC
TTCAAGTGCACATCCGAGGGCGAAGGCAAGCCCTACGAGGGCACCCAGACCATGAGAATCAAGGTGGTCG
AGGGCGGCCCTCTCCCCTTCGCCTTCGACATCCTGGCTACTAGCTTCCTCTACGGCAGCAAGACCTTCAT
CAACCACACCCAGGGCATCCCCGACTTCTTCAAGCAGTCCTTCCCTGAGGGCTTCACATGGGAGAGAGTC
ACCACATACGAAGACGGGGGCGTGCTGACCGCTACCCAGGACACCAGCCTCCAGGACGGCTGCCTCATCT
ACAACGTCAAGATCAGAGGGGTGAACTTCACATCCAACGGCCCTGTGATGCAGAAGAAAACACTCGGCTG
GGAGGCCTTCACCGAGACGCTGTACCCCGCTGACGGCGGCCTGGAAGGCAGAAACGACATGGCCCTGAAG
CTCGTGGGCGGGAGCCATCTGATCGCAAACATCAAGACCACATATAGATCCAAGAAACCCGCTAAGAACC
TCAAGATGCCTGGCGTCTACTATGTGGACTACAGACTGGAAAGAATCAAGGAGGCCAACAACGAGACCTA
CGTCGAGCAGCACGAGGTGGCAGTGGCCAGATACTGCGACCTCCCTAGCAAACTGGGGCACAAGCTTAAT
GGATCCATGATGTTCTTACCAACCGATTATTGTTGCAGGTTAAGCGATCAAGAGTATATGGAGCTTGTGT
TTGAGAATGGCCAGATTCTTGCAAAGGGCCAAAGATCCAACGTTTCTCTGCATAATCAACGTACCAAATC
GATCATGGATTTGTATGAGGCAGAGTATAACGAGGATTTCATGAAGAGTATCATCCATGGTGGTGGTGGT
GCCATCACAAATCTCGGGGACACGCAGGTTGTTCCACAAAGTCATGTTGCTGCTGCCCATGAAACAAACA
TGTTGGAAAGCAATAAACATGTTGACAGTGCTGGTGGTAGTGCTGGTGGTAGTGCTGGTGGTAGTGCTGG
TGGTAGTGCTGGTGGTGAATTGGCGGCCCAACCACTGAGATTACCAAGTCCTGAAGTATATCGTTTTGTA
GTAAAAGACTCTGAGGAAAACATTGTTTTTGAAGACAACTTGCAAAGTAGAAGTGGCATCCCCATTATTA
AAGGAGGAACTGTAGTGAAATTAATTGAAAGGTTAACATATCATATGTATGCAGATCCCAATTTTGTTCG
TACTTTTCTTACCACATATCGTTCATTTTGTAAACCACAGGAATTGCTGAGCTTACTGATTGAACGGTTT
GAAATTCCAGAGCCAGAACCTACTGACGCAGACAAATTGGCAATAGAGAAAGGCGAGCAGCCAATCAGTG
CAGACCTTAAAAGATTTCGCAAGGAATATGTCCAACCAGTACAACTTAGGATCTTAAATGTATTTCGGCA
TTGGGTTGAACATCATTTTTATGACTTTGAAAGAGACTTGGAATTGCTTGAAAGACTAGAATCCTTCATT
TCAAGTGTAAGAGGGAAAGCTATGAAAAAATGGGTAGAGTCAATTGCTAAGATCATCAGGAGGAAGAAGC
AAGCTCAGGCAAACGGAGTAAGCCATAATATTACCTTTGAAAGTCCACCTCCACCAATTGAATGGCATAT
CAGCAAACCAGGACAGTTTGAAACATTTGATCTCATGACACTTCATCCAATAGAAATTGCACGTCAGCTG
ACACTTTTGGAGTCTGATCTTTACAGGAAAGTTCAACCGTCTGAACTTGTAGGGAGTGTGTGGACCAAAG
AAGATAAAGAAATAAATTCTCCAAATTTATTAAAAATGATTCGCCATACCACAAATCTCACCCTCTGGTT
TGAAAAATGCATTGTGGAAGCAGAAAATTTTGAAGAACGGGTGGCAGTACTAAGTAGAATTATAGAAATT
CTGCAAGTTTTTCAAGATTTGAATAATTTCAATGGCGTATTGGAGATAGTCAGTGCAGTAAATTCAGTGT
CAGTATACAGACTAGACCATACCTTTGAGGCACTGCAGGAAAGGAAAAGGAAAATTTTGGACGAAGCTGT
GGAATTAAGTCAAGATCACTTTAAAAAATACCTAGTAAAACTTAAGTCAATCAATCCACCTTGTGTGCCT
TTTTTTGGAATATATTTAACAAATATTCTGAAGACCGAAGAAGGGAATAATGATTTTTTAAAAAAGAAAG
GGAAAGATTTAATCAATTTCAGTAAGAGGAGGAAAGTAGCTGAAATTACTGGAGAAATTCAGCAGTATCA
GAATCAGCCTTACTGTTTACGGATAGAACCAGATATGAGGAGATTCTTTGAAAACCTTAACCCCATGGGA
AGTGCATCTGAAAAAGAGTTTACAGATTATTTGTTCAACAAGTCACTAGAAATTGAACCTCGAAACTGCA
AACAGCCACCTCGATTTCCTAGGAAATCAACTTTTTCCTTAAAATCTCCTGGAATAAGGCCTAACACAGG
CCGACATGGCTCTACCTAAGCGGCCGCAACTCCCACCTGCAACATGCGTGACTGACTGAGGCCGCGACTC
TAGAGTCGACCTGCAGGCATGCAAGCTTGATATCAAGCTTATCGATAATCAACCTCTGGATTACAAAATT
TGTGAAAGATTGACTGGTATTCTTAACTATGTTGCTCCTTTTACGCTATGTGGATACGCTGCTTTAATGC
CTTTGTATCATGCTATTGCTTCCCGTATGGCTTTCATTTTCTCCTCCTTGTATAAATCCTGGTTGCTGTC
TCTTTATGAGGAGTTGTGGCCCGTTGTCAGGCAACGTGGCGTGGTGTGCACTGTGTTTGCTGACGCAACC
CCCACTGGTTGGGGCATTGCCACCACCTGTCAGCTCCTTTCCGGGACTTTCGCTTTCCCCCTCCCTATTG
CCACGGCGGAACTCATCGCCGCCTGCCTTGCCCGCTGCTGGACAGGGGCTCGGCTGTTGGGCACTGACAA
TTCCGTGGTGTTGTCGGGGAAATCATCGTCCTTTCCTTGGCTGCTCGCCTGTGTTGCCACCTGGATTCTG
CGCGGGACGTCCTTCTGCTACGTCCCTTCGGCCCTCAATCCAGCGGACCTTCCTTCCCGCGGCCTGCTGC
CGGCTCTGCGGCCTCTTCCGCGTCTTCGCCTTCGCCCTCAGACGAGTCGGATCTCCCTTTGGGCCGCCTC
CCCGCATCGATACCGTCGACCAAGGCAGCTGTAGATCTTAGCCACTTTTTAAAAGAAAAGGGGGGACTGG
AAGGGCTAATTCACTCCCAACGAAGACAAGATCTGCTTTTTGCTTGTACTGGGTCTCTCTGGTTAGACCA
GATCTGAGCCTGGGAGCTCTCTGGCTAACTAGGGAACCCACTGCTTAAGCCTCAATAAAGCTTGCCTTGA
GTGCTTCAAGTAGTGTGTGCCCGTCTGTTGTGTGACTCTGGTAACTAGAGATCCCTCAGACCCTTTTAGT
CAGTGTGGAAAATCTCTAGCAGCATCTAGAATTAATTCCGTGTATTCTATAGTGTCACCTAAATCGTATG
TGTATGATACATAAGGTTATGTATTAATTGTAGCCGCGTTCTAACGACAATATGTACAAGCCTAATTGTG
TAGCATCTGGCTTACTGAAGCAGACCCTATCATCTCTCTCGTAAACTGCCGTCAGAGTCGGTTTGGTTGG
ACGAACCTTCTGAGTTTCTGGTAACGCCGTCCCGCACCCGGAAATGGTCAGCGAACCAATCAGCAGGGTC
ATCGCTAGCCAGATCCTCTACGCCGGACGCATCGTGGCCGGCATCACCGGCGCCACAGGTGCGGTTGCTG
GCGCCTATATCGCCGACATCACCGATGGGGAAGATCGGGCTCGCCACTTCGGGCTCATGAGCGCTTGTTT
CGGCGTGGGTATGGTGGCAGGCCCCGTGGCCGGGGGACTGTTGGGCGCCATCTCCTTGCATGCACCATTC
CTTGCGGCGGCGGTGCTCAACGGCCTCAACCTACTACTGGGCTGCTTCCTAATGCAGGAGTCGCATAAGG
GAGAGCGTCGAATGGTGCACTCTCAGTACAATCTAGCTCTGATGCCGCATAGTTAAGCCAGCCCCGACAC
CCGCCAACACCCGCTGACGCGCCCTGACGGGCTTGTCTGCTCCCGGCATCCGCTTACAGACAAGCTGTGA
CCGTCTCCGGGAGCTGCATGTGTCAGAGGTTTTCACCGTCATCACCGAAACGCGCGAGACGAAAGGGCCT
CGTGATACGCCTATTTTTATAGGTTAATGTCATGATAATAATGGTTTCTTAGACGTCAGGTGGCACTTTT
CGGGGAAATGTGCGCGGAACCCCTATTTGTTTATTTTTCTAAATACATTCAAATATGTATCCGCTCATGA
GACAATAACCCTGATAAATGCTTCAATAATATTGAAAAAGGAAGAGTATGAGTATTCAACATTTCCGTGT
CGCCCTTATTCCCTTTTTTGCGGCATTTTGCCTTCCTGTTTTTGCTCACCCAGAAACGCTGGTGAAAGTA
AAAGATGCTGAAGATCAGTTGGGTGCACGAGTGGGTTACATCGAACTGGATCTCAACAGCGGTAAGATCC
TTGAGAGTTTTCGCCCCGAAGAACGTTTTCCAATGATGAGCACTTTTAAAGTTCTGCTATGTGGCGCGGT
ATTATCCCGTATTGACGCCGGGCAAGAGCAACTCGGTCGCCGCATACACTATTCTCAGAATGACTTGGTT
GAGTACTCACCAGTCACAGAAAAGCATCTTACGGATGGCATGACAGTAAGAGAATTATGCAGTGCTGCCA
TAACCATGAGTGATAACACTGCGGCCAACTTACTTCTGACAACGATCGGAGGACCGAAGGAGCTAACCGC
TTTTTTGCACAACATGGGGGATCATGTAACTCGCCTTGATCGTTGGGAACCGGAGCTGAATGAAGCCATA
CCAAACGACGAGCGTGACACCACGATGCCTGTAGCAATGGCAACAACGTTGCGCAAACTATTAACTGGCG
AACTACTTACTCTAGCTTCCCGGCAACAATTAATAGACTGGATGGAGGCGGATAAAGTTGCAGGACCACT
TCTGCGCTCGGCCCTTCCGGCTGGCTGGTTTATTGCTGATAAATCTGGAGCCGGTGAGCGTGGGTCTCGC
GGTATCATTGCAGCACTGGGGCCAGATGGTAAGCCCTCCCGTATCGTAGTTATCTACACGACGGGGAGTC
AGGCAACTATGGATGAACGAAATAGACAGATCGCTGAGATAGGTGCCTCACTGATTAAGCATTGGTAACT
GTCAGACCAAGTTTACTCATATATACTTTAGATTGATTTAAAACTTCATTTTTAATTTAAAAGGATCTAG
GTGAAGATCCTTTTTGATAATCTCATGACCAAAATCCCTTAACGTGAGTTTTCGTTCCACTGAGCGTCAG
ACCCCGTAGAAAAGATCAAAGGATCTTCTTGAGATCCTTTTTTTCTGCGCGTAATCTGCTGCTTGCAAAC
AAAAAAACCACCGCTACCAGCGGTGGTTTGTTTGCCGGATCAAGAGCTACCAACTCTTTTTCCGAAGGTA
ACTGGCTTCAGCAGAGCGCAGATACCAAATACTGTCCTTCTAGTGTAGCCGTAGTTAGGCCACCACTTCA
AGAACTCTGTAGCACCGCCTACATACCTCGCTCTGCTAATCCTGTTACCAGTGGCTGCTGCCAGTGGCGA
TAAGTCGTGTCTTACCGGGTTGGACTCAAGACGATAGTTACCGGATAAGGCGCAGCGGTCGGGCTGAACG
GGGGGTTCGTGCACACAGCCCAGCTTGGAGCGAACGACCTACACCGAACTGAGATACCTACAGCGTGAGC
TATGAGAAAGCGCCACGCTTCCCGAAGGGAGAAAGGCGGACAGGTATCCGGTAAGCGGCAGGGTCGGAAC
AGGAGAGCGCACGAGGGAGCTTCCAGGGGGAAACGCCTGGTATCTTTATAGTCCTGTCGGGTTTCGCCAC
CTCTGACTTGAGCGTCGATTTTTGTGATGCTCGTCAGGGGGGCGGAGCCTATGGAAAAACGCCAGCAACG
CGGCCTTTTTACGGTTCCTGGCCTTTTGCTGGCCTTTTGCTCACATGTTCTTTCCTGCGTTATCCCCTGA
TTCTGTGGATAACCGTATTACCGCCTTTGAGTGAGCTGATACCGCTCGCCGCAGCCGAACGACCGAGCGC
AGCGAGTCAGTGAGCGAGGAAGCGGAAGAGCGCCCAATACGCAAACCGCCTCTCCCCGCGCGTTGGCCGA
TTCATTAATGCAGCTGTGGAATGTGTGTCAGTTAGGGTGTGGAAAGTCCCCAGGCTCCCCAGCAGGCAGA
AGTATGCAAAGCATGCATCTCAATTAGTCAGCAACCAGGTGTGGAAAGTCCCCAGGCTCCCCAGCAGGCA
GAAGTATGCAAAGCATGCATCTCAATTAGTCAGCAACCATAGTCCCGCCCCTAACTCCGCCCATCCCGCC
CCTAACTCCGCCCAGTTCCGCCCATTCTCCGCCCCATGGCTGACTAATTTTTTTTATTTATGCAGAGGCC
GAGGCCGCCTCGGCCTCTGAGCTATTCCAGAAGTAGTGAGGAGGCTTTTTTGGAGGCCTAGGCTTTTGCA
AAAAGCTTGGACACAAGACAGGCTTGCGAGATATGTTTGAGAATACCACTTTATCCCGCGTCAGGGAGAG
GCAGTGCGTAAAAAGACGCGGACTCATGTGAAATACTGGTTTTTAGTGCGCCAGATCTCTATAATCTCGC
GCAACCTATTTTCCCCTCGAACACTTTTTAAGCCGTAGATAAACAGGCTGGGACACTTCACATGAGCGAA
AAATACATCGTCACCTGGGACATGTTGCAGATCCATGCACGTAAACTCGCAAGCCGACTGATGCCTTCTG
AACAATGGAAAGGCATTATTGCCGTAAGCCGTGGCGGTCTGTACCGGGTGCGTTACTGGCGCGTGAACTG
GGTATTCGTCATGTCGATACCGTTTGTATTTCCAGCTACGATCACGACAACCAGCGCGAGCTTAAAGTGC
TGAAACGCGCAGAAGGCGATGGCGAAGGCTTCATCGTTATTGATGACCTGGTGGATACCGGTGGTACTGC
GGTTGCGATTCGTGAAATGTATCCAAAAGCGCACTTTGTCACCATCTTCGCAAAACCGGCTGGTCGTCCG
CTGGTTGATGACTATGTTGTTGATATCCCGCAAGATACCTGGATTGAACAGCCGTGGGATATGGGCGTCG
TATTCGTCCCGCCAATCTCCGGTCGCTAATCTTTTCAACGCCTGGCACTGCCGGGCGTTGTTCTTTTTAA
CTTCAGGCGGGTTACAATAGTTTCCAGTAAGTATTCTGGAGGCTGCATCCATGACACAGGCAAACCTGAG
CGAAACCCTGTTCAAACCCCGCTTTAAACATCCTGAAACCTCGACGCTAGTCCGCCGCTTTAATCACGGC
GCACAACCGCCTGTGCAGTCGGCCCTTGATGGTAAAACCATCCCTCACTGGTATCGCATGATTAACCGTC
TGATGTGGATCTGGCGCGGCATTGACCCACGCGAAATCCTCGACGTCCAGGCACGTATTGTGATGAGCGA
TGCCGAACGTACCGACGATGATTTATACGATACGGTGATTGGCTACCGTGGCGGCAACTGGATTTATGAG
TGGGCCCCGGATCTTTGTGAAGGAACCTTACTTCTGTGGTGTGACATAATTGGACAAACTACCTACAGAG
ATTTAAAGCTCTAAGGTAAATATAAAATTTTTAAGTGTATAATGTGTTAAACTACTGATTCTAATTGTTT
GTGTATTTTAGATTCCAACCTATGGAACTGATGAATGGGAGCAGTGGTGGAATGCCTTTAATGAGGAAAA
CCTGTTTTGCTCAGAAGAAATGCCATCTAGTGATGATGAGGCTACTGCTGACTCTCAACATTCTACTCCT
CCAAAAAAGAAGAGAAAGGTAGAAGACCCCAAGGACTTTCCTTCAGAATTGCTAAGTTTTTTGAGTCATG
CTGTGTTTAGTAATAGAACTCTTGCTTGCTTTGCTATTTACACCACAAAGGAAAAAGCTGCACTGCTATA
CAAGAAAATTATGGAAAAATATTCTGTAACCTTTATAAGTAGGCATAACAGTTATAATCATAACATACTG
TTTTTTCTTACTCCACACAGGCATAGAGTGTCTGCTATTAATAACTATGCTCAAAAATTGTGTACCTTTA
GCTTTTTAATTTGTAAAGGGGTTAATAAGGAATATTTGATGTATAGTGCCTTGACTAGAGATCATAATCA
GCCATACCACATTTGTAGAGGTTTTACTTGCTTTAAAAAACCTCCCACACCTCCCCCTGAACCTGAAACA
TAAAATGAATGCAATTGTTGTTGTTAACTTGTTTATTGCAGCTTATAATGGTTACAAATAAAGCAATAGC
ATCACAAATTTCACAAATAAAGCATTTTTTTCACTGCATTCTAGTTGTGGTTTGTCCAAACTCATCAATG
TATCTTATCATGTCTGGATCAACTGGATAACTCAAGCTAACCAAAATCATCCCAAACTTCCCACCCCATA
CCCTATTACCACTGCCAATTACCTAGTGGTTTCATTTACTCTAAACCTGTGATTCCTCTGAATTATTTTC
ATTTTAAAGAAATTGTATTTGTTAAATATGTACTACAAACTTAGTAGTTGGAAGGGCTAATTCACTCCCA
AAGAAGACAAGATATCCTTGATCTGTGGATCTACCACACACAAGGCTACTTCCCTGATTAGCAGAACTAC
ACACCAGGGCCAGGGGTCAGATATCCACTGACCTTTGGATGGTGCTACAAGCTAGTACCAGTTGAGCCAG
ATAAGGTAGAAGAGGCCAATAAAGGAGAGAACACCAGCTTGTTACACCCTGTGAGCCTGCATGGGATGGA
TGACCCGGAGAGAGAAGTGTTAGAGTGGAGGTTTGACAGCCGCCTAGCATTTCATCACGTGGCCCGAGAG
CTGCATCCGGAGTACTTCAAGAACTGCTGATATCGAGCTTGCTACAAGGGACTTTCCGCTGGGGACTTTC
CAGGGAGGCGTGGCCTGGGCGGGACTGGGGAGTGGCGAGCCCTCAGATCCTGCATATAAGCAGCTGCTTT
TTGCCTGTACTGGGTCTCTCTGGTTAGACCAGATCTGAGCCTGGGAGCTCTCTGGCTAACTAGGGAACCC
ACTGCTTAAGCCTCAATAAAGCTTGCCTTGAGTGCTTCAAGTAGTGTGTGCCCGTCTGTTGTGTGACTCT
GGTAACTAGAGATCCCTCAGACCCTTTTAGTCAGTGTGGAAAATCTCTAGCAGTGGCGCCCGAACAGGGA
CTTGAAAGCGAAAGGGAAACCAGAGGAGCTCTCTCGACGCAGGACTCGGCTTGCTGAAGCGCGCACGGCA
AGAGGCGAGGGGCGGCGACTGGTGAGTACGCCAAAAATTTTGACTAGCGGAGGCTAGAAGGAGAGAGATG
GGTGCGAGAGCGTCAGTATTAAGCGGGGGAGAATTAGATCGCGATGGGAAAAAATTCGGTTAAGGCCAGG
GGGAAAGAAAAAATATAAATTAAAACATATAGTATGGGCAAGCAGGGAGCTAGAACGATTCGCAGTTAAT
CCTGGCCTGTTAGAAACATCAGAAGGCTGTAGACAAATACTGGGACAGCTACAACCATCCCTTCAGACAG
GATCAGAAGAACTTAGATCATTATATAATACAGTAGCAACCCTCTATTGTGTGCATCAAAGGATAGAGAT
AAAAGACACCAAGGAAGCTTTAGACAAGATAGAGGAAGAGCAAAACAAAAGTAAGACCACCGCACAGCAA
GCGGCCGGTGATCTTCAGACCTGGACGATATATATGAGGGACAATTGGAGAAGTGAATTATATAAATATA
AAGTAGTAAAAATTGAACCATTAGGAGTAGCACCCACCAAGGCAAAGAGAAGAGTGGTGCAGAGAGAAAA
AAGAGCAGTGGGAATAGGAGCTTTGTTCCTTGGGTTCTTGGGAGCAGCAGGAAGCACTATGGGCGCAGCG
TCAATGACGCTGACGGTACAGGCCAGACAATTATTGTCTGGTATAGTGCAGCAGCAGAACAATTTGCTGA
GGGCTATTGAGGCGCAACAGCATCTGTTGCAACTCACAGTCTGGGGCATCAAGCAGCTCCAGGCAAGAAT
CCTGGCTGTGGAAAGATACCTAAAGGATCAACAGCTCCTGGGGATTTGGGGTTGCTCTGGAAAACTCATT
TGCACCACTGCTGTGCCTTGGAATGCTAGTTGGAGTAATAAATCTCTGGAACAGATTTGGAATCACACGA
CCTGGATGGAGTGGGACAGAGAAATTAACAATTACACAAGCTTAATACACTCCTTAATTGAAGAATCGCA
AAACCAGCAAGAAAAGAATGAACAAGAATTATTGGAATTAGATAAATGGGCAAGTTTGTGGAATTGGTTT
AACATAACAAATTGGCTGTGGTATATAAAATTATTCATAATGAT
