>Addgene plasmid #50850 | pHR SFFVp BFP-PIF-SOS2cat | addgene partial sequence | sequence record 79202 | WPRE-R 5'-CATAGCGTAAAAGGAGCAACA-3'
ACTCTTTTTCAGATGCACTTCCCATGGGGTTAAGGTTTTCAAAGAATCTCCTCATATCTGGTTCTATCCG
TAAACAGTAAGGCTGATTCTGATACTGCTGAATTTCTCCAGTAATTTCAGCTACTTTCCTCCTCTTACTG
AAATTGATTAAATCTTTCCCTTTCTTTTTTAAAAAATCATTATTCCCTTCTTCGGTCTTCAGAATATTTG
TTAAATATATTCCAAAAAAAGGCACACAAGGTGGATTGATTGACTTAAGTTTTACTAGGTATTTTTTAAA
GTGATCTTGACTTAATTCCACAGCTTCGTCCAAAATTTTCCTTTTCCTTTCCTGCAGTGCCTCAAAGGTA
TGGTCTAGTCTGTATACTGACACTGAATTTACTGCACTGACTATCTCCAATACGCCATTGAAATTATTCA
AATCTTGAAAAACTTGCAGAATTTCTATAATTCTACTTAGTACTGCCACCCGTTCTTCAAAATTTTCTGC
TTCCACAATGCATTTTTCAAACCAGAGGGTGAGATTTGTGGTATGGCGAATCATTTTTAATAAATTTGG
