>Addgene plasmid #50850 | pHR SFFVp BFP-PIF-SOS2cat | addgene partial sequence | sequence record 79616 | WPRE-R 5'-CATAGCGTAAAAGGAGCAACA-3'
TTTTGTAATCCAGAGGTTGATTATCGATAAGCTTGATATCAAGCTTGCATGCCTGCAGGTCGACTCTAGA
GTCGCGGCCTCAGTCAGTCACGCATGTTGCAGGTGGGAGTTGCGGCCGCTTAGGTAGAGCCATGTCGGCC
TGTGTTAGGCCTTATTCCAGGAGATTTTAAGGAAAAAGTTGATTTCCTAGGAAATCGAGGTGGCTGTTTG
CAGTTTCGAGGTTCAATTTCTAGTGACTTGTTGAACAAATAATCTGTAAACTCTTTTTCAGATGCACTTC
CCATGGGGTTAAGGTTTTCAAAGAATCTCCTCATATCTGGTTCTATCCGTAAACAGTAAGGCTGATTCTG
ATACTGCTGAATTTCTCCAGTAATTTCAGCTACTTTCCTCCTCTTACTGAAATTGATTAAATCTTTCCCT
TTCTTTTTTAAAAAATCATTATTCCCTTCTTCGGTCTTCAGAATATTTGTTAAATATATTCCAAAAAAAG
GCACACAAGGTGGATTGATTGACTTAAGTTTTACTAGGTATTTTTTAAAGTGATCTTGACTTAATTCCAC
AGCTTCGTCCAAAATTTTCCTTTTCCTTTCCTGCAGTGCCTCAAAGGTATGGTCTAGTCTGTATACTGAC
ACTGAATTTACTGCACTGACTATCTCCAATACGCCATTGAAATTATTCAAATCTTGAAAAACTTGCAGAA
TTTCTATAATTCTACTTAGTACTGCCACCCGTTCTTCAAAATTTTCTGCTTCCACAATGCATTTTTCAAA
CCAGAGGGTGAGATTTGTGGTATGGCGAATCATTTTTAATAAATTTGGAGAATTTATTTCTTTATCTTCT
TTGGTCCACACACTCCCTACAAGTTC
