>Addgene plasmid #50850 | pHR SFFVp BFP-PIF-SOS2cat | addgene partial sequence | sequence record 79618 | BFP-F 5'-CCTTCACCGAGACGCTGTA-3'
CGACATGGCCCTGAAGCTCGTGGGCGGGAGCCATCTGATCGCAAACATCAAGACCACATATAGATCCAAG
AAACCCGCTAAGAACCTCAAGATGCCTGGCGTCTACTATGTGGACTACAGACTGGAAAGAATCAAGGAGG
CCAACAACGAGACCTACGTCGAGCAGCACGAGGTGGCAGTGGCCAGATACTGCGACCTCCCTAGCAAACT
GGGGCACAAGCTTAATGGATCCATGATGTTCTTACCAACCGATTATTGTTGCAGGTTAAGCGATCAAGAG
TATATGGAGCTTGTGTTTGAGAATGGCCAGATTCTTGCAAAGGGCCAAAGATCCAACGTTTCTCTGCATA
ATCAACGTACCAAATCGATCATGGATTTGTATGAGGCAGAGTATAACGAGGATTTCATGAAGAGTATCAT
CCATGGTGGTGGTGGTGCCATCACAAATCTCGGGGACACGCAGGTTGTTCCACAAAGTCATGTTGCTGCT
GCCCATGAAACAAACATGTTGGAAAGCAATAAACATGTTGACAGTGCTGGTGGTAGTGCTGGTGGTAGTG
CTGGTGGTAGTGCTGGTGGTGAATTGGCGGCCCAACCACTGAGATTACCAAGTCCTGAAGTATATCGTTT
TGTAGTAAAAGACTCTGAGGAAAACATTGTTTTTGAAGACAACTTGCAAAGTAGAAGTGGCATCCCCATT
ATTAAAGGAGGAACTGTAGTGAAATTAATTGAAAGGTTAACATATCATATGTATGCAGATCCCAATTTTG
TTCGTACTTTTCTTACCACATATCGTTCATTTTGTAAACCACAGGAATTGCTGAGCTTACTGATTGAACG
GTTTGAAATTCCAGAGCCAGAACCTACTGACGCAGA
