>Addgene plasmid #50850 | pHR SFFVp BFP-PIF-SOS2cat | addgene partial sequence | sequence record 130665 | SFFVpro-F 5'-CTTCTGCTTCCCGAGCTCTA-3'
TCCTCCGACAGACTGAGTCGCCCGGGGGGGATCTGGAGCTCTCGAGAATTCTCACGCGTCAAGTGGAGCA
AGGCAGGTGGACAGTGGATCCGCTTGGTACCATGAGCGAGCTGATTAAGGAGAACATGCACATGAAGCTG
TACATGGAGGGCACCGTGGACAACCATCACTTCAAGTGCACATCCGAGGGCGAAGGCAAGCCCTACGAGG
GCACCCAGACCATGAGAATCAAGGTGGTCGAGGGCGGCCCTCTCCCCTTCGCCTTCGACATCCTGGCTAC
TAGCTTCCTCTACGGCAGCAAGACCTTCATCAACCACACCCAGGGCATCCCCGACTTCTTCAAGCAGTCC
TTCCCTGAGGGCTTCACATGGGAGAGAGTCACCACATACGAAGACGGGGGCGTGCTGACCGCTACCCAGG
ACACCAGCCTCCAGGACGGCTGCCTCATCTACAACGTCAAGATCAGAGGGGTGAACTTCACATCCAACGG
CCCTGTGATGCAGAAGAAAACACTCGGCTGGGAGGCCTTCACCGAGACGCTGTACCCCGCTGACGGCGGC
CTGGAAGGCAGAAACGACATGGCCCTGAAGCTCGTGGGCGGGAGCCATCTGATCGCAAACATCAAGACCA
CATATAGATCCAAGAAACCCGCTAAGAACCTCAAGATGCCTGGCGTCTACTATGTGGACTACAGACTGGA
AAGAATCAAGGAGGCCAACAACGAGACCTACGTCGAGCAGCACGAGGTGGCAGTGGCCAGATACTGCGAC
CTCCCTAGCAAACTGGGGCACAAGCTTAATGGATCCATGATGTTCTTACCAACCGATTATTGTTGCAGGT
TAAGCGATCAAGAGTATATGGAGCTTGTGT
